Addgene plasmid #25689: pEBB HA BIR 3
Depositing lab: Colin Duckett. Publication: Uncoupling of the signaling and caspase-inhibitory properties of X-linked inhibitor of apoptosis. Lewis J, Burstein E, Reffey SB, Bratton SB, Roberts AB, Duckett CS. J Biol Chem. 2004 Mar 5. 279(10):9023-9. 10.1074/jbc.M312891200 PubMed 14701799.
Backbone
  Vector backbone: pEBB
  Backbone manufacturer: Baltimore Lab
  Backbone size w/o insert (bp): 5353
  Vector type: Mammalian Expression
Growth in bacteria
  Bacterial resistance: Ampicillin, 100 μg/mL
  Growth temperature: 37°C
  Growth strain: DH5alpha
  Copy number: High Copy
Gene/Insert
  Gene/Insert name: XIAP (alt name: hILP)
  Species: H. sapiens (human)
  Insert size (bp): 500
  Mutation: aa 262-350 (BIR 3)
  GenBank ID: HSU32974
  Entrez Gene: XIAP (a.k.a. API3, BIRC4, IAP-3, ILP1, MIHA, XLP2, hIAP-3, hIAP3)
  Tag / fusion protein: HA (N terminal on backbone)
  Cloning method: Restriction Enzyme; 5′ cloning site BamHI (unknown if destroyed); 3′ cloning site NotI (unknown if destroyed)
  Sequencing primers: 5′ EF-1a Forward; 3′ M13_puc_F
Terms and licenses: Academic/Nonprofit Terms; Industry Terms: Not Available to Industry
Depositor comments: #828
How to cite: pEBB HA BIR 3 was a gift from Colin Duckett (Addgene plasmid # 25689 ; http://n2t.net/addgene:25689 ; RRID:Addgene_25689)
