[The description below was written by a language model from this plasmid's Addgene catalogue record.]
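Description:
pEBB HA BIR 3 is a mammalian expression plasmid built on the pEBB backbone (about 5.35 kb without insert) that encodes an isolated fragment of human XIAP (X-linked inhibitor of apoptosis, also known as hILP or BIRC4). The insert, listed at roughly 500 bp and cloned between BamHI and NotI sites, is restricted to amino acids 262–350, corresponding to the third baculoviral IAP repeat (BIR3) domain. An HA epitope tag supplied by the backbone is fused to the N-terminus, allowing the truncated protein to be detected or immunoprecipitated with anti-HA antibodies. The plasmid is maintained in E. coli as a high-copy vector under ampicillin selection. The record does not explicitly name the promoter, the origin of replication or any mammalian selection marker. However, the use of an EF-1α forward primer for sequencing suggests that the insert lies downstream of an EF-1α promoter.

In full-length XIAP, the BIR3 domain is generally known as the region that binds and inhibits caspase-9, while other parts of the protein handle effector caspase inhibition and ubiquitin ligase activity. Expressing BIR3 alone in transfected mammalian cells therefore lets its contribution be examined separately from the rest of the protein. This fits the associated study, which set out to uncouple the signaling functions of XIAP from its caspase-inhibitory properties. No feature table accompanies this entry, so details of the backbone elements beyond those in the catalogue fields cannot be confirmed.
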