>Addgene plasmid #25689 | pEBB HA BIR 3 | addgene partial sequence | sequence record 31730 | 25689 with EF-1a-F
NTCTCTAGAGATCCCTCGACCTCGAGATCCATTGTGCTGGATCTCACCATGGCTTCTAGCTATCCTTATG
ACGTGCCTGACTATGCCAGCCTGGGATCCATGGCAGATTATGAAGCACGGATCTTTACTTTTGGGACATG
GATATACTCAGTTAACAAGGAGCAGCTTGCAAGAGCTGGATTTTATGCTTTAGGTGAAGGTGATAAAGTA
AAGTGCTTTCACTGTGGAGGAGGGCTAACTGATTGGAAGCCCAGTGAAGACCCTTGGGAACAACATGCTA
AATGGTATCCAGGGTGCAAATATCTGTTAGAACAGAAGGGACAAGAATATATAAACAATATTCATTTAAC
TCATTCACTTGAGGAGTGACCGCGGCCGCGACTCTAGAGTGAGGGTCCCCACCTGGGACCCTTGAGAGTA
TCAGGTCTCCCACGTGGGAGACAAGAAATCCCTGTTTAATATTTAAACAGCAGTGTTCCCCATCTGGGTC
CTTGCACCCCTCACTCTGGCCTCAGCCGACTGCACAGCGGCCCCTGCATCCCCTTGGCTGTGAGGCCCCT
GGACAAGCAGAGGTGGCCAGAGCTGGGAGGCATGGCCCTGGGGTCCCACGAATTTGCTGGGGAATCTCGT
TTTTCTTCTTAAGACTTTTGGGACATGGTTTGACTCCCGAACATCACCGACGTGTCTCCTGTTTTTCTGG
GTGGCCTCGGGACACCTGCCCTGCCCCCACGAGGGTCAGGACTGTGACTCTTTTTAGGGCCAGGCAGGTG
CCTGGACATTTGCCTTGCTGGACGGGGACTGGGGATGTGGGAGGGAGCAGACAGGAGGAATCATGTC
